>Addgene plasmid #248138 | pFUW-Syb2-S75P | addgene full sequence | sequence record 493402 | Addgene NGS Result
TCGACGGATCGGGAGATCTCCCGATCCCCTATGGTGCACTCTCAGTACAATCTGCTCTGATGCCGCATAG
TTAAGCCAGTATCTGCTCCCTGCTTGTGTGTTGGAGGTCGCTGAGTAGTGCGCGAGCAAAATTTAAGCTA
CAACAAGGCAAGGCTTGACCGACAATTGCATGAAGAATCTGCTTAGGGTTAGGCGTTTTGCGCTGCTTCG
CGATGTACGGGCCAGATATACGCGTTGACATTGATTATTGACTAGTTATTAATAGTAATCAATTACGGGG
TCATTAGTTCATAGCCCATATATGGAGTTCCGCGTTACATAACTTACGGTAAATGGCCCGCCTGGCTGAC
CGCCCAACGACCCCCGCCCATTGACGTCAATAATGACGTATGTTCCCATAGTAACGCCAATAGGGACTTT
CCATTGACGTCAATGGGTGGAGTATTTACGGTAAACTGCCCACTTGGCAGTACATCAAGTGTATCATATG
CCAAGTACGCCCCCTATTGACGTCAATGACGGTAAATGGCCCGCCTGGCATTATGCCCAGTACATGACCT
TATGGGACTTTCCTACTTGGCAGTACATCTACGTATTAGTCATCGCTATTACCATGGTGATGCGGTTTTG
GCAGTACATCAATGGGCGTGGATAGCGGTTTGACTCACGGGGATTTCCAAGTCTCCACCCCATTGACGTC
AATGGGAGTTTGTTTTGGCACCAAAATCAACGGGACTTTCCAAAATGTCGTAACAACTCCGCCCCATTGA
CGCAAATGGGCGGTAGGCGTGTACGGTGGGAGGTCTATATAAGCAGCGCGTTTTGCCTGTACTGGGTCTC
TCTGGTTAGACCAGATCTGAGCCTGGGAGCTCTCTGGCTAACTAGGGAACCCACTGCTTAAGCCTCAATA
AAGCTTGCCTTGAGTGCTTCAAGTAGTGTGTGCCCGTCTGTTGTGTGACTCTGGTAACTAGAGATCCCTC
AGACCCTTTTAGTCAGTGTGGAAAATCTCTAGCAGTGGCGCCCGAACAGGGACTTGAAAGCGAAAGGGAA
ACCAGAGGAGCTCTCTCGACGCAGGACTCGGCTTGCTGAAGCGCGCACGGCAAGAGGCGAGGGGCGGCGA
CTGGTGAGTACGCCAAAAATTTTGACTAGCGGAGGCTAGAAGGAGAGAGATGGGTGCGAGAGCGTCAGTA
TTAAGCGGGGGAGAATTAGATCGCGATGGGAAAAAATTCGGTTAAGGCCAGGGGGAAAGAAAAAATATAA
ATTAAAACATATAGTATGGGCAAGCAGGGAGCTAGAACGATTCGCAGTTAATCCTGGCCTGTTAGAAACA
TCAGAAGGCTGTAGACAAATACTGGGACAGCTACAACCATCCCTTCAGACAGGATCAGAAGAACTTAGAT
CATTATATAATACAGTAGCAACCCTCTATTGTGTGCATCAAAGGATAGAGATAAAAGACACCAAGGAAGC
TTTAGACAAGATAGAGGAAGAGCAAAACAAAAGTAAGACCACCGCACAGCAAGCGGCCGCTGATCTTCAG
ACCTGGAGGAGGAGATATGAGGGACAATTGGAGAAGTGAATTATATAAATATAAAGTAGTAAAAATTGAA
CCATTAGGAGTAGCACCCACCAAGGCAAAGAGAAGAGTGGTGCAGAGAGAAAAAAGAGCAGTGGGAATAG
GAGCTTTGTTCCTTGGGTTCTTGGGAGCAGCAGGAAGCACTATGGGCGCAGCGTCAATGACGCTGACGGT
ACAGGCCAGACAATTATTGTCTGGTATAGTGCAGCAGCAGAACAATTTGCTGAGGGCTATTGAGGCGCAA
CAGCATCTGTTGCAACTCACAGTCTGGGGCATCAAGCAGCTCCAGGCAAGAATCCTGGCTGTGGAAAGAT
ACCTAAAGGATCAACAGCTCCTGGGGATTTGGGGTTGCTCTGGAAAACTCATTTGCACCACTGCTGTGCC
TTGGAATGCTAGTTGGAGTAATAAATCTCTGGAACAGATTTGGAATCACACGACCTGGATGGAGTGGGAC
AGAGAAATTAACAATTACACAAGCTTAATACACTCCTTAATTGAAGAATCGCAAAACCAGCAAGAAAAGA
ATGAACAAGAATTATTGGAATTAGATAAATGGGCAAGTTTGTGGAATTGGTTTAACATAACAAATTGGCT
GTGGTATATAAAATTATTCATAATGATAGTAGGAGGCTTGGTAGGTTTAAGAATAGTTTTTGCTGTACTT
TCTATAGTGAATAGAGTTAGGCAGGGATATTCACCATTATCGTTTCAGACCCACCTCCCAACCCCGAGGG
GACCCGACAGGCCCGAAGGAATAGAAGAAGAAGGTGGAGAGAGAGACAGAGACAGATCCATTCGATTAGT
GAACGGATCGGCACTGCGTGCGCCAATTCTGCAGACAAATGGCAGTATTCATCCACAATTTTAAAAGAAA
AGGGGGGATTGGGGGGTACAGTGCAGGGGAAAGAATAGTAGACATAATAGCAACAGACATACAAACTAAA
GAATTACAAAAACAAATTACAAAAATTCAAAATTTTCGGGTTTATTACAGGGACAGCAGAGATCCAGTTT
GGTTAATTAACCCGTGTCGGCTCCAGATCTGGCCTCCGCGCCGGGTTTTGGCGCCTCCCGCGGGCGCCCC
CCTCCTCACGGCGAGCGCTGCCACGTCAGACGAAGGGCGCAGCGAGCGTCCTGATCCTTCCGCCCGGACG
CTCAGGACAGCGGCCCGCTGCTCATAAGACTCGGCCTTAGAACCCCAGTATCAGCAGAAGGACATTTTAG
GACGGGACTTGGGTGACTCTAGGGCACTGGTTTTCTTTCCAGAGAGCGGAACAGGCGAGGAAAAGTAGTC
CCTTCTCGGCGATTCTGCGGAGGGATCTCCGTGGGGCGGTGAACGCCGATGATTATATAAGGACGCGCCG
GGTGTGGCACAGCTAGTTCCGTCGCAGCCGGGATTTGGGTCGCGGTTCTTGTTTGTGGATCGCTGTGATC
GTCACTTGGTGAGTAGCGGGCTGCTGGGCTGGCCGGGGCTTTCGTGGCCGCCGGGCCGCTCGGTGGGACG
GAAGCGTGTGGAGAGACCGCCAAGGGCTGTAGTCTGGGTCCGCGAGCAAGGTTGCCCTGAACTGGGGGTT
GGGGGGAGCGCAGCAAAATGGCGGCTGTTCCCGAGTCTTGAATGGAAGACGCTTGTGAGGCGGGCTGTGA
GGTCGTTGAAACAAGGTGGGGGGCATGGTGGGCGGCAAGAACCCAAGGTCTTGAGGCCTTCGCTAATGCG
GGAAAGCTCTTATTCGGGTGAGATGGGCTGGGGCACCATCTGGGGACCCTGACGTGAAGTTTGTCACTGA
CTGGAGAACTCGGTTTGTCGTCTGTTGCGGGGGCGGCAGTTATGGCGGTGCCGTTGGGCAGTGCACCCGT
ACCTTTGGGAGCGCGCGCCCTCGTCGTGTCGTGACGTCACCCGTTCTGTTGGCTTATAATGCAGGGTGGG
GCCACCTGCCGGTAGGTGTGCGGTAGGCTTTTCTCCGTCGCAGGACGCAGGGTTCGGGCCTAGGGTAGGC
TCTCCTGAATCGACAGGCGCCGGACCTCTGGTGAGGGGAGGGATAAGTGAGGCGTCAGTTTCTTTGGTCG
GTTTTATGTACCTATCTTCTTAAGTAGCTGAAGCTCCGGTTTTGAACTATGCGCTCGGGGTTGGCGAGTG
TGTTTTGTGAAGTTTTTTAGGCACCTTTTGAAATGTAATCATTTGGGTCAATATGTAATTTTCAGTGTTA
GACTAGTAAATTGTCCGCTAAATTCTGGCCGTTTTTGGCTTTTTTGTTAGACGAAGCTTGGGCTGCAGGT
CGACTCTAGAGGATCGAATTCATGTCGGCTACCGCTGCCACCGTCCCGCCTGCCGCCCCGGCCGGCGAGG
GTGGCCCCCCTGCACCTCCTCCAAATCTTACCAGTAACAGGAGACTGCAGCAGACCCAGGCCCAGGTGGA
TGAGGTGGTGGACATCATGAGGGTGAATGTGGACAAGGTCCTGGAGCGAGACCAGAAGCTATCGGAACTG
GATGATCGCGCAGATGCCCTCCAGGCAGGGGCCCCCCAGTTTGAAACAAGTGCAGCCAAGCTCAAGCGCA
AATACTGGTGGAAAAACCTCAAGATGATGATCATCTTGGGAGTGATTTGCGCCATCATCCTCATCATCAT
CATCGTTTACTTCAGCACTTAAGGATCCGTTAACAATTCGATATCAAGCTTATCGATAATCAACCTCTGG
ATTACAAAATTTGTGAAAGATTGACTGGTATTCTTAACTATGTTGCTCCTTTTACGCTATGTGGATACGC
TGCTTTAATGCCTTTGTATCATGCTATTGCTTCCCGTATGGCTTTCATTTTCTCCTCCTTGTATAAATCC
TGGTTGCTGTCTCTTTATGAGGAGTTGTGGCCCGTTGTCAGGCAACGTGGCGTGGTGTGCACTGTGTTTG
CTGACGCAACCCCCACTGGTTGGGGCATTGCCACCACCTGTCAGCTCCTTTCCGGGACTTTCGCTTTCCC
CCTCCCTATTGCCACGGCGGAACTCATCGCCGCCTGCCTTGCCCGCTGCTGGACAGGGGCTCGGCTGTTG
GGCACTGACAATTCCGTGGTGTTGTCGGGGAAATCATCGTCCTTTCCTTGGCTGCTCGCCTGTGTTGCCA
CCTGGATTCTGCGCGGGACGTCCTTCTGCTACGTCCCTTCGGCCCTCAATCCAGCGGACCTTCCTTCCCG
CGGCCTGCTGCCGGCTCTGCGGCCTCTTCCGCGTCTTCGCCTTCGCCCTCAGACGAGTCGGATCTCCCTT
TGGGCCGCCTCCCCGCATCGATACCGTCGACCTCGAGACCTAGAAAAACATGGAGCAATCACAAGTAGCA
ATACAGCAGCTACCAATGCTGATTGTGCCTGGCTAGAAGCACAAGAGGAGGAGGAGGTGGGTTTTCCAGT
CACACCTCAGGTACCTTTAAGACCAATGACTTACAAGGCAGCTGTAGATCTTAGCCACTTTTTAAAAGAA
AAGGGGGGACTGGAAGGGCTAATTCACTCCCAACGAAGACAAGATATCCTTGATCTGTGGATCTACCACA
CACAAGGCTACTTCCCTGATTGGCAGAACTACACACCAGGGCCAGGGATCAGATATCCACTGACCTTTGG
ATGGTGCTACAAGCTAGTACCAGTTGAGCAAGAGAAGGTAGAAGAAGCCAATGAAGGAGAGAACACCCGC
TTGTTACACCCTGTGAGCCTGCATGGGATGGATGACCCGGAGAGAGAAGTATTAGAGTGGAGGTTTGACA
GCCGCCTAGCATTTCATCACATGGCCCGAGAGCTGCATCCGGACTGTACTGGGTCTCTCTGGTTAGACCA
GATCTGAGCCTGGGAGCTCTCTGGCTAACTAGGGAACCCACTGCTTAAGCCTCAATAAAGCTTGCCTTGA
GTGCTTCAAGTAGTGTGTGCCCGTCTGTTGTGTGACTCTGGTAACTAGAGATCCCTCAGACCCTTTTAGT
CAGTGTGGAAAATCTCTAGCAGGGCCCGTTTAAACCCGCTGATCAGCCTCGACTGTGCCTTCTAGTTGCC
AGCCATCTGTTGTTTGCCCCTCCCCCGTGCCTTCCTTGACCCTGGAAGGTGCCACTCCCACTGTCCTTTC
CTAATAAAATGAGGAAATTGCATCGCATTGTCTGAGTAGGTGTCATTCTATTCTGGGGGGTGGGGTGGGG
CAGGACAGCAAGGGGGAGGATTGGGAAGACAATAGCAGGCATGCTGGGGATGCGGTGGGCTCTATGGCTT
CTGAGGCGGAAAGAACCAGCTGGGGCTCTAGGGGGTATCCCC
[124 nt withheld, positions 5853-5976]
C
[91 nt withheld, positions 5978-6068]
A
[49 nt withheld, positions 6070-6118]
CCTTTGACGTTGGAGTCCACGTTCTTT
[37 nt withheld, positions 6146-6182]
ACCCTATCTCGGTCTATTCTTTTGATTTATAAGGGATTTTGCCGATTTCGGCCTATTGGTTAAAAAATGA
GCTGATTTAACAAAAATTTAACGCGAATTAATTCTGTGGAATGTGTGTCAGTTAGGGTGTGGAAAGTCCC
CAGGCTCCCCAGCAGGCAGAAGTATGCAAAGCATGCATCTCAATTAGTCAGCAACCAGGTGTGGAAAGTC
CCCAGGCTCCCCAGCAGGCAGAAGTATGCAAAGCATGCATCTCAATTAGTCAGCAACCATAGTCCCGCCC
CTAACTCCGCCCATCCCGCCCCTAACTCCGCCCAGTTCCGCCCATTCTCCGCCCCATGGCTGACTAATTT
TTTTTATTTATGCAGAGGCCGAGGCCGCCTCTGCCTCTGAGCTATTCCAGAAGTAGTGAGGAGGCTTTTT
TGGAGGCCTAGGCTTTTGCAAAAAGCTCCCGGGAGCTTGTATATCCATTTTCGGATCTGATCAGCACGTG
TTGACAATTAATCATCGGCATAGTATATCGGCATAGTATAATACGACAAGGTGAGGAACTAAACCATGGC
CAAGTTGACCAGTGCCGTTCCGGTGCTCACCGCGCGCGACGTCGCCGGAGCGGTCGAGTTCTGGACCGAC
CGGCTCGGGTTCTCCCGGGACTTCGTGGAGGACGACTTCGCCGGTGTGGTCCGGGACGACGTGACCCTGT
TCATCAGCGCGGTCCAGGACCAGGTGGTGCCGGACAACACCCTGGCCTGGGTGTGGGTGCGCGGCCTGGA
CGAGCTGTACGCCGAGTGGTCGGAGGTCGTGTCCACGAACTTCCGGGACGCCTCCGGGCCGGCCATGACC
GAGATCGGCGAGCAGCCGTGGGGGCGGGAGTTCGCCCTGCGCGACCCGGCCGGCAACTGCGTGCACTTCG
TGGCCGAGGAGCAGGACTGACACGTGCTACGAGATTTCGATTCCACCGCCGCCTTCTATGAAAGGTTGGG
CTTCGGAATCGTTTTCCGGGACGCCGGCTGGATGATCCTCCAGCGCGGGGATCTCATGCTGGAGTTCTTC
GCCCACCCCAACTTGTTTATTGCAGCTTATAATGGTTACAAATAAAGCAATAGCATCACAAATTTCACAA
ATAAAGCATTTTTTTCACTGCATTCTAGTTGTGGTTTGTCCAAACTCATCAATGTATCTTATCATGTCTG
TATACCGTCGACCTCTAGCTAGAGCTTGGCGTAATCATGGTCATAGCTGTTTCCTGTGTGAAATTGTTAT
CCGCTCACAATTCCACACAACATACGAGCCGGAAGCATAAAGTGTAAAGCCTGGGGTGCCTAATGAGTGA
GCTAACTCACATTAATTGCGTTGCGCTCACTGCCCGCTTTCCAGTCGGGAAACCTGTCGTGCCAGCTGCA
TTAATGAATCGGCCAACGCGCGGGGAGAGGCGGTTTGCGTATTGGGCGCTCTTCCGCTTCCTCGCTCACT
GACTCGCTGCGCTCGGTCGTTCGGCTGCGGCGAGCGGTATCAGCTCACTCAAAGGCGGTAATACGGTTAT
CCACAGAATCAGGGGATAACGCAGGAAAGAACATGTGAGCAAAAGGCCAGCAAAAGGCCAGGAACCGTAA
AAAGGCCGCGTTGCTGGCGTTTTTCCATAGGCTCCGCCCCCCTGACGAGCATCACAAAAATCGACGCTCA
AGTCAGAGGTGGCGAAACCCGACAGGACTATAAAGATACCAGGCGTTTCCCCCTGGAAGCTCCCTCGTGC
GCTCTCCTGTTCCGACCCTGCCGCTTACCGGATACCTGTCCGCCTTTCTCCCTTCGGGAAGCGTGGCGCT
TTCTCATAGCTCACGCTGTAGGTATCTCAGTTCGGTGTAGGTCGTTCGCTCCAAGCTGGGCTGTGTGCAC
GAACCCCCCGTTCAGCCCGACCGCTGCGCCTTATCCGGTAACTATCGTCTTGAGTCCAACCCGGTAAGAC
ACGACTTATCGCCACTGGCAGCAGCCACTGGTAACAGGATTAGCAGAGCGAGGTATGTAGGCGGTGCTAC
AGAGTTCTTGAAGTGGTGGCCTAACTACGGCTACACTAGAAGAACAGTATTTGGTATCTGCGCTCTGCTG
AAGCCAGTTACCTTCGGAAAAAGAGTTGGTAGCTCTTGATCCGGCAAACAAACCACCGCTGGTAGCGGTG
GTTTTTTTGTTTGCAAGCAGCAGATTACGCGCAGAAAAAAAGGATCTCAAGAAGATCCTTTGATCTTTTC
TACGGGGTCTGACGCTCAGTGGAACGAAAACTCACGTTAAGGGATTTTGGTCATGAGATTATCAAAAAGG
ATCTTCACCTAGATCCTTTTAAATTAAAAATGAAGTTTTAAATCAATCTAAAGTATATATGAGTAAACTT
GGTCTGACAGTTACCAATGCTTAATCAGTGAGGCACCTATCTCAGCGATCTGTCTATTTCGTTCATCCAT
AGTTGCCTGACTCCCCGTCGTGTAGATAACTACGATACGGGAGGGCTTACCATCTGGCCCCAGTGCTGCA
ATGATACCGCGAGACCCACGCTCACCGGCTCCAGATTTATCAGCAATAAACCAGCCAGCCGGAAGGGCCG
AGCGCAGAAGTGGTCCTGCAACTTTATCCGCCTCCATCCAGTCTATTAATTGTTGCCGGGAAGCTAGAGT
AAGTAGTTCGCCAGTTAATAGTTTGCGCAACGTTGTTGCCATTGCTACAGGCATCGTGGTGTCACGCTCG
TCGTTTGGTATGGCTTCATTCAGCTCCGGTTCCCAACGATCAAGGCGAGTTACATGATCCCCCATGTTGT
GCAAAAAAGCGGTTAGCTCCTTCGGTCCTCCGATCGTTGTCAGAAGTAAGTTGGCCGCAGTGTTATCACT
CATGGTTATGGCAGCACTGCATAATTCTCTTACTGTCATGCCATCCGTAAGATGCTTTTCTGTGACTGGT
GAGTACTCAACCAAGTCATTCTGAGAATAGTGTATGCGGCGACCGAGTTGCTCTTGCCCGGCGTCAATAC
GGGATAATACCGCGCCACATAGCAGAACTTTAAAAGTGCTCATCATTGGAAAACGTTCTTCGGGGCGAAA
ACTCTCAAGGATCTTACCGCTGTTGAGATCCAGTTCGATGTAACCCACTCGTGCACCCAACTGATCTTCA
GCATCTTTTACTTTCACCAGCGTTTCTGGGTGAGCAAAAACAGGAAGGCAAAATGCCGCAAAAAAGGGAA
TAAGGGCGACACGGAAATGTTGAATACTCATACTCTTCCTTTTTCAATATTATTGAAGCATTTATCAGGG
TTATTGTCTCATGAGCGGATACATATTTGAATGTATTTAGAAAAATAAACAAATAGGGGTTCCGCGCACA
TTTCCCCGAAAAGTGCCACCTGACG
Features (pLannotate 1.2.2; 31 found; start..end, strand, type, name):
     30..82      -  misc_feature   bom (fragment): basis of mobility region from pBR322
    237..616     +  enhancer       CMV enhancer: human cytomegalovirus immediate early enhancer
    617..816     +  promoter       CMV promoter: human cytomegalovirus (CMV) immediate early promoter
    834..1014    +  LTR            5' LTR (truncated): truncated 5' long terminal repeat (LTR) from HIV-1
   1061..1186    +  misc_feature   HIV-1 Ψ: packaging signal of human immunodeficiency virus type 1
   1170..1533    +  CDS            HIV-1 gag (fragment): gag protein from human immunodeficiency virus 1; gag
   1679..1912    +  misc_feature   RRE: The Rev response element (RRE) of HIV-1 allows for Rev-dependent mRNA export from the nucleus to the cytoplasm.
   2289..2389    +  CDS            Rev (fragment): human immunodeficiency virus 1 (HIV-1) Rev protein; rev; enhances nuclear export of unspliced and incompletely spliced viral mRNAs
   2439..2556    +  misc_feature   cPPT/CTS: central polypurine tract and central termination sequence of HIV-1
   2621..3832    +  promoter       UbC promoter: human ubiquitin C promoter
   3843..3865    -  misc_feature   MCS (fragment): pUC18/19 multiple cloning site
   3872..4219    +  CDS            Vamp2: VAMP2_MOUSE - Also known as Syb2. Experimental evidence at protein level: Swiss-Prot protein existence level 1. Involved in the targeting and/or fusion of transport vesicles to their target membrane (PubMed:9430681). Major SNARE protein of synaptic vesicles which mediates fusion of synaptic vesicles to release neurotransmitters. Essential for fast vesicular exocytosis and activity-dependent neurotransmitter release as well as fast endocytosis that mediates rapid reuse of synaptic vesicles (PubMed:15475946). Modulates the gating characteristics of the delayed rectifier voltage- dependent potass
   4235..4258    +  misc_feature   MCS (fragment): pBluescript multiple cloning site
   4258..4846    +  misc_feature   WPRE: woodchuck hepatitis virus posttranscriptional regulatory element
   4783..5364    +  CDS            nef (fragment): NEF_HV1H2 - Experimental evidence at protein level: Swiss-Prot protein existence level 1. Extracellular Nef protein targets CD4(+) T-lymphocytes for apoptosis by interacting with CXCR4 surface receptors. From Human immunodeficiency virus type 1 group M subtype B (isolate HXB2) (HIV-1).
   5371..5551    +  LTR            5' LTR (truncated): truncated 5' long terminal repeat (LTR) from HIV-1
   5583..5807    +  polyA_signal   bGH poly(A) signal: bovine growth hormone polyadenylation signal
   5811..5832    +  promoter       SV40 promoter (fragment): SV40 enhancer and early promoter
   5853..6281    +  rep_origin     f1 ori (sequence partly withheld): f1 bacteriophage origin of replication; arrow indicates direction of (+) strand synthesis
   6295..6624    +  promoter       SV40 promoter: SV40 enhancer and early promoter
   6672..6719    +  promoter       EM7 promoter: synthetic bacterial promoter&nbsp
   6738..7112    +  CDS            BleoR: antibiotic-binding protein; Sh ble from Streptoalloteichus hindustanus; confers resistance to bleomycin, phleomycin, and Zeocin™
   7122..7247    +  CDS            ble (fragment): BLE_KLEPN - Experimental evidence at protein level: Swiss-Prot protein existence level 1. Binding protein with a strong affinity to the bleomycin family of antibiotics. Binds to CL990; an antimitotic-antibiotic compound. From Klebsiella pneumoniae.
   7242..7363    +  polyA_signal   SV40 poly(A) signal: SV40 polyadenylation signal
   7436..7452    -  protein_bind   lac operator: The lac repressor binds to the lac operator to inhibit transcription in E. coli. This inhibition can be relieved by adding lactose or isopropyl-β-D-thiogalactopyranoside (IPTG). lac repressor encoded by lacI
   7460..7490    -  promoter       lac promoter: promoter for the E. coli lac operon
   7505..7526    -  protein_bind   CAP binding site: CAP binding activates transcription in the presence of cAMP. E. coli catabolite activator protein
   7539..7631    -  CDS            lacI (fragment): lac repressor; lacI; The lac repressor binds to the lac operator to inhibit transcription in E. coli. This inhibition can be relieved by adding lactose or isopropyl-β-D-thiogalactopyranoside (IPTG).
   7814..8402    -  rep_origin     ori: high-copy-number ColE1/pMB1/pBR322/pUC origin of replication
   8573..9433    -  CDS            AmpR: β-lactamase; bla; confers resistance to ampicillin, carbenicillin, and related antibiotics
   9434..9538    -  promoter       AmpR promoter: bla
