[The description below was written by a language model from this plasmid's Addgene catalogue record and pLannotate feature annotations shown in this document.]
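Description:
pFUW-Syb2-S75P is an HIV-1-based lentiviral transfer plasmid built on the pFUW backbone for expressing a mutant form of rat synaptobrevin-2 (Syb2, encoded by Vamp2) in mammalian cells. It is maintained in E. coli as a high-copy plasmid through a ColE1/pUC-type origin and selected with ampicillin via the bla gene. The backbone also carries an f1 origin and an SV40/EM7-driven BleoR cassette, which lies outside the LTR-flanked region and so would not be transferred with the viral genome.

The viral portion begins with a CMV enhancer/promoter fused to a truncated 5' LTR, an arrangement that drives genomic RNA production in packaging cells without the native U3. It is followed by the Ψ packaging signal with a gag fragment, the Rev response element for nuclear export of unspliced RNA, and the cPPT/CTS, which aids nuclear import of the reverse-transcribed genome. Within this frame, the human ubiquitin C promoter drives the Vamp2 open reading frame, cloned between EcoRI and BamHI sites. A WPRE downstream enhances transcript stability and expression, and a truncated 3' LTR and bGH polyadenylation signal close the unit. No epitope tag or fluorescent reporter is annotated.

The insert carries the S75P substitution; although the catalogue purpose line calls it "wild-type," the record otherwise defines it as this point mutant. The annotated coding region is about 350 bp, shorter than the listed insert size of 1073 bp, and the full sequence record (9,567 nt) is likewise shorter than backbone plus insert would imply. The associated publication concerns synaptobrevin-2 disease variants and the presynaptic active zone, which suggests the construct is used to study how this variant of the vesicular SNARE affects neurotransmitter release.
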