Addgene plasmid #248138: pFUW-Syb2-S75P
Purpose: Mammalian expression lentiviral vector encoding the wild-type Synaptobrevin2 (Syb2) with S75P mutation
Depositing lab: Ege Kavalali. Depositing organization: Vanderbilt University. Publication: Synaptobrevin-2 disease variants reveal spatial constraints within the presynaptic active zone. Guzikowski NJ, Bagatelas ED, Shin OH, Khan YA, Esquivies L, Alten B, Brunger AT, Kavalali ET. Proc Natl Acad Sci U S A. 2025 Nov 4;122(44):e2507347122. doi: 10.1073/pnas.2507347122. Epub 2025 Oct 30. PubMed 41166419.
Backbone
  Vector backbone: pFUW
  Backbone size w/o insert (bp): 9124
  Vector type: Mammalian Expression
Growth in bacteria
  Bacterial resistance: Ampicillin, 100 μg/mL
  Growth temperature: 37°C
  Growth strain: DH5alpha
  Copy number: High Copy
Gene/Insert
  Gene/Insert name: Syb2-S75P
  Species: R. norvegicus (rat)
  Insert size (bp): 1073
  Mutation: S75P
  Entrez Gene: Vamp2 (a.k.a. RATVAMPB, RATVAMPIR, SYB, Syb2)
  Promoter: Ubiquitin
  Cloning method: Restriction Enzyme; 5′ cloning site EcoRI (not destroyed); 3′ cloning site BamHI (not destroyed)
  Sequencing primers: 5′ ttgaaatgtaatcatttgggtc; 3′ aggttgattatcgataagcttg
Resource information
  A portion of this plasmid was derived from a plasmid made by: Dr. David Baltimore
Terms and licenses: Academic/Nonprofit Terms; Industry Terms: Not Available to Industry
How to cite: pFUW-Syb2-S75P was a gift from Ege Kavalali (Addgene plasmid # 248138 ; http://n2t.net/addgene:248138 ; RRID:Addgene_248138)
