>Addgene plasmid #248138 | pFUW-Syb2-S75P | depositor partial sequence | sequence record 489231 | Syb2-S75P seq using pFUW 5-sequencing primer (ttgaaatgtaatcatttgggtc)
TGTCCGCTAAATTCTGGCCGTTTTTGGCTTTTTTGTTAGACGAAGCTTGGGCTGCAGGTCGACTCTAGAG
GATCGAATTCATGTCGGCTACCGCTGCCACCGTCCCGCCTGCCGCCCCGGCCGGCGAGGGTGGCCCCCCT
GCACCTCCTCCAAATCTTACCAGTAACAGGAGACTGCAGCAGACCCAGGCCCAGGTGGATGAGGTGGTGG
ACATCATGAGGGTGAATGTGGACAAGGTCCTGGAGCGAGACCAGAAGCTATCGGAACTGGATGATCGCGC
AGATGCCCTCCAGGCAGGGGCCCCCCAGTTTGAAACAAGTGCAGCCAAGCTCAAGCGCAAATACTGGTGG
AAAAACCTCAAGATGATGATCATCTTGGGAGTGATTTGCGCCATCATCCTCATCATCATCATCGTTTACT
TCAGCACTTAAGGATCCGTTAACAATTCGATATCAAGCTTATCGATAATCAACCTCTGGATTACAAAATT
TGTGAAAGATTGACTGGTATTCTTAACTATGTTGCTCCTTTTACGCTATGTGGATACGCTGCTTTAATGC
CTTTGTATCATGCTATTGCTTCCCGTATGGCTTTCATTTTCTCCTCCTTGTATAAATCCTGGTTGCTGTC
TCTTTATGAGGAGTTGTGGCCCGTTGTCAGGCAACGTGGCGTGGTGTGCACTGTGTTTGCTGACGCAACC
CCCACTGGTTGGGGCATTGCCACCACCTGTCAGCTCCTTTCCGGGACTTTCGCTTTCCCCCTCCCTATTG
CCACGGCGGAACTCATCGCCGCCTGCCTTGCCCGCTGCTGGACAGGGGCTCGGCTGTTGGGCACTGACAA
TTCCGTGGTGTTGTCGGGGAAATCATCGTCCTTTCCTTGGCTGCTCGCCTGTGTTGCCACCTGGATTCTG
CGCGGGACGTCCTTCTGCTACGTCCCTTCGGCCCTCAATCCAGCGGACCTTCCTTCCCGCGG
